>Addgene plasmid #202045 | Px-PhiYFP-pA | addgene full sequence | sequence record 401601 | Addgene NGS Result
AAGAAGATCCTTTGATCTTTTCTACGGGGTCTGACGCTCAGTGGAACGAAAACTCACGTTAAGGGATTTT
GGTCATGAGATTATCAAAAAGGATCTTCACCTAGATCCTTTTAAATTAAAAATGAAGTTTTAAATCAATC
TAAAGTATATATGAGTAAACTTGGTCTGACAGTTACCAATGCTTAATCAGTGAGGCACCTATCTCAGCGA
TCTGTCTATTTCGTTCATCCATAGTTGCCTGACTCCCCGTCGTGTAGATAACTACGATACGGGAGGGCTT
ACCATCTGGCCCCAGTGCTGCAATGATACCGCGAGACCCACGCTCACCGGCTCCAGATTTATCAGCAATA
AACCAGCCAGCCGGAAGGGCCGAGCGCAGAAGTGGTCCTGCAACTTTATCCGCCTCCATCCAGTCTATTA
ATTGTTGCCGGGAAGCTAGAGTAAGTAGTTCGCCAGTTAATAGTTTGCGCAACGTTGTTGCCATTGCTAC
AGGCATCGTGGTGTCACGCTCGTCGTTTGGTATGGCTTCATTCAGCTCCGGTTCCCAACGATCAAGGCGA
GTTACATGATCCCCCATGTTGTGCAAAAAAGCGGTTAGCTCCTTCGGTCCTCCGATCGTTGTCAGAAGTA
AGTTGGCCGCAGTGTTATCACTCATGGTTATGGCAGCACTGCATAATTCTCTTACTGTCATGCCATCCGT
AAGATGCTTTTCTGTGACTGGTGAGTACTCAACCAAGTCATTCTGAGAATAGTGTATGCGGCGACCGAGT
TGCTCTTGCCCGGCGTCAATACGGGATAATACCGCGCCACATAGCAGAACTTTAAAAGTGCTCATCATTG
GAAAACGTTCTTCGGGGCGAAAACTCTCAAGGATCTTACCGCTGTTGAGATCCAGTTCGATGTAACCCAC
TCGTGCACCCAACTGATCTTCAGCATCTTTTACTTTCACCAGCGTTTCTGGGTGAGCAAAAACAGGAAGG
CAAAATGCCGCAAAAAAGGGAATAAGGGCGACACGGAAATGTTGAATACTCATACTCTTCCTTTTTCAAT
ATTATTGAAGCATTTATCAGGGTTATTGTCTCATGAGCGGATACATATTTGAATGTATTTAGAAAAATAA
ACAAATAGGGGTTCCGCGCACATTTCCCCGAAAAGTGCCACCTG
[124 nt withheld, positions 1165-1288]
C
[91 nt withheld, positions 1290-1380]
A
[49 nt withheld, positions 1382-1430]
CCTTTGACGTTGGAGTCCACGTTCTTT
[37 nt withheld, positions 1458-1494]
ACCCTATCTCGGTCTATTCTTTTGATTTATAAGGGATTTTGCCGATTTCGGCCTATTGGTTAAAAAATGA
GCTGATTTAACAAAAATTTAACGCGAATTTTAACAAAATATTAACGCTTACAATTTGCCATTCGCCATTC
AGGCTGCGCAACTGTTGGGAAGGGCGATCGGTGCGGGCCTCTTCGCTATTACGCCAGCCCAAGCTACCAT
GATAAGTAAGTAATATTAAGGTACGGGAGGTACTTGGAGCGGCCGCAATAAAATATCTTTATTTTCATTA
CATCTGTGTGTTGGTTTTTTGTGTGAATCGATAGTACTAACATACGCTCTCCATCAAAACAAAACGAAAC
AAAACAAACTAGCAAAATAGGCTGTCCCCAGTGCAAGTGCAGGTGCCAGAACATTTCTCTATCGATAGGA
TCCCAGGAAACAGCTATGACGAGCTCTCTAGCGGGGGGCTATAAAAGGGGGTGGGGGCGTTCGTCCTGCT
ATCTAGCGTCGCGTTGACCATGAGCAGCGGCGCCCTGCTGTTCCACGGCAAGATCCCCTACGTGGTGGAG
ATGGAGGGCGATGTGGATGGCCACACCTTCAGCATCCGCGGTAAGGGCTACGGCGATGCCAGCGTGGGCA
AGGTGGATGCCCAGTTCATCTGCACCACCGGCGATGTGCCCGTGCCCTGGAGCACCCTGGTGACCACCCT
GACCTACGGCGCCCAGTGCTTCGCCAAGTACGGCCCCGAGCTGAAGGATTTCTACAAGAGCTGCATGCCC
GATGGCTACGTGCAGGAGCGCACCATCACCTTCGAGGGCGATGGCAATTTCAAGACCCGCGCCGAGGTGA
CCTTCGAGAATGGCAGCGTGTACAATCGCGTGAAGCTGAATGGCCAGGGCTTCAAGAAGGATGGCCACGT
GCTGGGCAAGAATCTGGAGTTCAATTTCACCCCCCACTGCCTGTACATCTGGGGCGATCAGGCCAATCAC
GGCCTGAAGAGCGCCTTCAAGATCTGCCACGAGATCGCCGGCAGCAAGGGCGATTTCATCGTGGCCGATC
ACACCCAGATGAATACCCCCATCGGCGGCGGCCCCGTGCACGTGCCCGAGTACCACCACATGAGCTACCA
CGTGAAGCTGAGCAAGGATGTGACCGATCACCGCGATAATATGAGCCTGACGGAGACCGTGCGCGCCGTG
GATTGCCGCAAGACCTACCTGTAAGGCCGGCCGCTTCGAGCAGACATGATAAGATACATTGATGAGTTTG
GACAAACCACAACTAGAATGCAGTGAAAAAAATGCTTTATTTGTGAAATTTGTGATGCTATTGCTTTATT
TGTAACCATTATAAGCTGCAATAAACAAGTTAACAACAACAATTGCATTCATTTTATGTTTCAGGTTCAG
GGGGAGGTGTGGGAGGTTTTTTAAAGCAAGTAAAACCTCTACAAATGTGGTAAAATCGATAAGGATCGAG
TATGTCGACCGATGCCCTTGAGAGCCTTCAACCCAGTCAGCTCCTTCCGGTGGGCGCGGGGCATGACTAT
CGTCGCCGCACTTATGACTGTCTTCTTTATCATGCAACTCGTAGGACAGGTGCCGGCAGCGCTCTTCCGC
TTCCTCGCTCACTGACTCGCTGCGCTCGGTCGTTCGGCTGCGGCGAGCGGTATCAGCTCACTCAAAGGCG
GTAATACGGTTATCCACAGAATCAGGGGATAACGCAGGAAAGAACATGTGAGCAAAAGGCCAGCAAAAGG
CCAGGAACCGTAAAAAGGCCGCGTTGCTGGCGTTTTTCCATAGGCTCCGCCCCCCTGACGAGCATCACAA
AAATCGACGCTCAAGTCAGAGGTGGCGAAACCCGACAGGACTATAAAGATACCAGGCGTTTCCCCCTGGA
AGCTCCCTCGTGCGCTCTCCTGTTCCGACCCTGCCGCTTACCGGATACCTGTCCGCCTTTCTCCCTTCGG
GAAGCGTGGCGCTTTCTCATAGCTCACGCTGTAGGTATCTCAGTTCGGTGTAGGTCGTTCGCTCCAAGCT
GGGCTGTGTGCACGAACCCCCCGTTCAGCCCGACCGCTGCGCCTTATCCGGTAACTATCGTCTTGAGTCC
AACCCGGTAAGACACGACTTATCGCCACTGGCAGCAGCCACTGGTAACAGGATTAGCAGAGCGAGGTATG
TAGGCGGTGCTACAGAGTTCTTGAAGTGGTGGCCTAACTACGGCTACACTAGAAGAACAGTATTTGGTAT
CTGCGCTCTGCTGAAGCCAGTTACCTTCGGAAAAAGAGTTGGTAGCTCTTGATCCGGCAAACAAACCACC
GCTGGTAGCGGTGGTTTTTTTGTTTGCAAGCAGCAGATTACGCGCAGAAAAAAAGGATCTC
Features (pLannotate 1.2.2; 11 found; start..end, strand, type, name):
    173..1033    -  CDS            AmpR: β-lactamase; bla; confers resistance to ampicillin, carbenicillin, and related antibiotics
   1034..1138    -  promoter       AmpR promoter: bla
   1165..1593    +  rep_origin     f1 ori (sequence partly withheld): f1 bacteriophage origin of replication; arrow indicates direction of (+) strand synthesis
   1625..1692    -  CDS            lacZα (fragment): LacZα fragment of β-galactosidase; lacZ fragment
   1751..1799    +  polyA_signal   poly(A) signal: synthetic polyadenylation signal
   1813..1904    +  misc_feature   pause site: RNA polymerase II transcriptional pause signal from the human α2 globin gene
   2004..2706    +  CDS            PhiYFP (fragment): Phialidium yellow fluorescent proteim mammalian codon-optimized
   2734..2855    -  polyA_signal   SV40 poly(A) signal: SV40 polyadenylation signal
   2878..2946    -  CDS            large T antigen (fragment): large T antigen from SV40 (simian virus 40)
   2968..3099    +  CDS            TcR (fragment): tetracycline efflux protein; tet; confers resistance to tetracycline
   3279..2       -  rep_origin     ori (across the origin): high-copy-number ColE1/pMB1/pBR322/pUC origin of replication
