[The description below was written by a language model from this plasmid's Addgene catalogue record and pLannotate feature annotations shown in this document.]
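Description:
Px-PhiYFP-pA is a 3,865 bp mammalian expression reporter plasmid built on the pGL2-Luc backbone, in which the yellow fluorescent protein PhiYFP (a mammalian codon-optimized protein derived from Phialidium) serves as the readout. It is propagated in E. coli as a high-copy plasmid through a ColE1/pUC-type origin and selected with ampicillin via a β-lactamase gene driven by its own bla promoter. An f1 bacteriophage origin is also present. Short annotated fragments of lacZα, SV40 large T antigen and the tetracycline resistance gene appear to be non-functional backbone remnants.

The construct carries no annotated promoter in front of the reporter. According to the record, a cloning site sits upstream of PhiYFP so that users can install a synthetic promoter ("Px") containing target sites for Cas enzymes; PhiYFP is then expressed only when a Cas-based activator engages that promoter. Upstream of this region the feature table shows a synthetic poly(A) signal followed by an RNA polymerase II transcriptional pause site from the human α2 globin gene. These elements are typical of pGL-series reporter vectors and serve to block read-through transcription from the backbone, keeping background fluorescence low. An SV40 poly(A) signal lies just downstream of the PhiYFP coding sequence, corresponding to the "pA" in the name, although it is annotated on the opposite strand.

The plasmid is intended as a modular reporter or output node for building and testing Cas-driven synthetic gene regulatory networks in mammalian cells, and the associated work concerns a Cas12a-based system. The specific guide target sequences and minimal promoter are not part of this plasmid and must be supplied by the user.
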