Addgene plasmid #202045: Px-PhiYFP-pA
Purpose: Encodes PhiYFP, which can be expressed with the activation of a synthetic promoter by Cas enzymes. A cloning site is provided to construct the synthetic Cas-targeted promoter upstream of PhiYFP.
Depositing lab: Darren Cusanovich. Depositing organization: University of Arizona. Publication: Optimization of a Cas12a-Driven Synthetic Gene Regulatory Network System. Kang H, Fitch JC, Varghese RP, Thorne CA, Cusanovich DA. ACS Synth Biol. 2025 May 16;14(5):1732-1744. doi: 10.1021/acssynbio.5c00084. Epub 2025 May 2. PubMed 40316310.
Backbone
  Vector backbone: pGL2-Luc
  Total vector size (bp): 3865
  Vector type: Mammalian Expression
Growth in bacteria
  Bacterial resistance: Ampicillin, 100 μg/mL
  Growth temperature: 37°C
  Growth strain: DH5alpha
  Copy number: High Copy
Gene/Insert
  Gene/Insert name: PhiYFP
  Species: Synthetic
Terms and licenses: Academic/Nonprofit Terms; Industry Terms: Not Available to Industry
Depositor comments: Please visit https://doi.org/10.1101/2023.05.08.539911 for bioRxiv preprint.
How to cite: Px-PhiYFP-pA was a gift from Darren Cusanovich (Addgene plasmid # 202045 ; http://n2t.net/addgene:202045 ; RRID:Addgene_202045)
